Addgene plasmid #55342: ECFP-ER-0
Purpose: Localization: Endoplasmic Reticulum, Excitation: 433, Emission: 475
Depositing lab: Michael Davidson. Depositing organization: Florida State University, Tallahassee. Publication: Fluorescent protein tracking and detection: fluorescent protein structure and color variants. Rizzo MA, Davidson MW, Piston DW. Cold Spring Harb Protoc. 2009 Dec;2009(12):pdb.top63. doi: 10.1101/pdb.top63. PubMed 20150100.
Backbone
  Vector backbone: ECFP
  Backbone size w/o insert (bp): 4750
  Vector type: Mammalian Expression
  Selectable markers: Neomycin (select with G418)
Growth in bacteria
  Bacterial resistance: Kanamycin, 50 μg/mL
  Growth temperature: 37°C
  Growth strain: DH5alpha
  Copy number: High Copy
Gene/Insert
  Gene/Insert name: ER (alt name: NM_004343.3)
  Species: H. sapiens (human)
  Mutation: ER Signal Peptide
  Entrez Gene: CALR (a.k.a. CALR1, CRT, HEL-S-99n, RO, SSA, cC1qR)
  Promoter: CMV
  Tag / fusion protein: ECFP (N terminal on backbone)
  Cloning method: Unknown
  Sequencing primers: 5′ CMV-F; 3′ SV40pA-R
Terms and licenses: Academic/Nonprofit Terms; Industry Terms
Depositor comments: . Excitation = 433; Emission = 475
How to cite: ECFP-ER-0 was a gift from Michael Davidson (Addgene plasmid # 55342 ; http://n2t.net/addgene:55342 ; RRID:Addgene_55342)
