[The description below was written by a language model from this plasmid's Addgene catalogue record.]
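Description:
ECFP-ER-0 is a mammalian expression plasmid that produces an endoplasmic reticulum-targeted enhanced cyan fluorescent protein for use as an organelle marker. It is built on an ECFP vector backbone of about 4.75 kb. The plasmid is maintained in E. coli at high copy under kanamycin selection, and it carries a neomycin resistance marker so that transfected mammalian cells can be selected with G418. No feature table accompanies the record, so the origin of replication, the polyadenylation signal and the promoter driving the resistance marker are not explicitly listed, although the 3′ sequencing primer implies an SV40 polyadenylation region downstream of the coding sequence.

The insert is derived from human calreticulin (CALR), an abundant ER-lumenal chaperone, and the record describes it as the ER signal peptide rather than the full-length protein. Expression is driven by the CMV promoter, a strong constitutive promoter in most mammalian cell lines. The signal peptide directs the nascent fusion into the ER lumen through the secretory translocation machinery, so that cyan fluorescence outlines the reticular ER network. The record lists ECFP as an N-terminal tag on the backbone, but it does not spell out the exact order of the elements or the linker, and it does not say whether a C-terminal ER retention motif such as KDEL is present.

The reported excitation maximum is 433 nm and the emission maximum is 475 nm. The construct is suited to live- or fixed-cell imaging of ER morphology and dynamics, to colocalization studies alongside spectrally distinct fluorescent proteins, and to use as a compartment reference in multicolour microscopy.
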