>Addgene plasmid #55342 | ECFP-ER-0 | depositor partial sequence | sequence record 85747 | insert sequence
GCAGAGCTGGTTTAGTGAACCGTCAGATCCGCTAGCATGCTGCTATCCGTGCCGTTGCTGCTCGGCCTCC
TCGGCCTGGCCGTCGCCGTGAGCAAGGGCGAGGAGCTGTTCACCGGGGTGGTGCCCATCCTGGTCGAGCT
GGACGGCGACGTAAACGGCCACAAGTTCAGCGTGTCCGGCGAGGGCGAGGGCGATGCCACCTACGGCAAG
CTGACCCTGAAGTTCATCTGCACCACCGGCAAGCTGCCCGTGCCCTGGCCCACCCTCGTGACCACCCTGA
CCTGGGGCGTGCAGTGCTTCAGCCGCTACCCCGACCACATGAAGCAGCACGACTTCTTCAAGTCCGCCAT
GCCCGAAGGCTACGTCCAGGAGCGCACCATCTTCTTCAAGGACGACGGCAACTACAAGACCCGCGCCGAG
GTGAAGTTCGAGGGCGACACCCTGGTGAACCGCATCGAGCTGAAGGGCATCGACTTCAAGGAGGACGGCA
ACATCCTGGGGCACAAGCTGGAGTACAACTACATCAGCCACAACGTCTATATCACCGCCGACAAGCAGAA
GAACGGCATCAAGGCCAACTTCAAGATCCGCCACAACATCGAGGACGGCAGCGTGCAGCTCGCCGACCAC
TACCAGCAGAACACCCCCATCGGCGACGGCCCCGTGCTGCTGCCCGACAACCACTACCTGAGCACCCAGT
CCGCCCTGAGCAAAGACCCCAACGAGAAGCGCGATCACATGGTCCTGCTGGAGTTCGTGACCGCCGCCGG
GATCACTCTCGGCATGGACGAGCTGTACAAGAAGGACGAGCTGTAAAGATCTCGAGCTCAAGCTTCGAAT
TCTGCAGTCGACGGTACCGCGGGCCCGGGATCCACCGGATCTAGATAACTGATCATAATCAGCCATACCA
