>Addgene plasmid #55342 | ECFP-ER-0 | addgene partial sequence | sequence record 106136 | CMV-F 5'-CGCAAATGGGCGGTAGGCGTG-3'
GCAGAGCTGGTTTAGTGAACCGTCAGATCCGCTAGCATGCTGCTATCCGTGCCGTTGCTGCTCGGCCTCC
TCGGCCTGGCCGTCGCCGTGAGCAAGGGCGAGGAGCTGTTCACCGGGGTGGTGCCCATCCTGGTCGAGCT
GGACGGCGACGTAAACGGCCACAAGTTCAGCGTGTCCGGCGAGGGCGAGGGCGATGCCACCTACGGCAAG
CTGACCCTGAAGTTCATCTGCACCACCGGCAAGCTGCCCGTGCCCTGGCCCACCCTCGTGACCACCCTGA
CCTGGGGCGTGCAGTGCTTCAGCCGCTACCCCGACCACATGAAGCAGCACGACTTCTTCAAGTCCGCCAT
GCCCGAAGGCTACGTCCAGGAGCGCACCATCTTCTTCAAGGACGACGGCAACTACAAGACCCGCGCCGAG
GTGAAGTTCGAGGGCGACACCCTGGTGAACCGCATCGAGCTGAAGGGCATCGACTTCAAGGAGGACGGCA
ACATCCTGGGGCACAAGCTGGAGTACAACTACATCAGCCACAACGTCTATATCACCGCCGACAAGCAGAA
GAACGGCATCAAGGCCAACTTCAAGATCCGCCACAACATCGAGGACGGCAGCGTGCAGCTCGCCGACCAC
TACCAGCAGAACACCCCCATCGGCGACGGCCCCGTGCTGCTGCCCGACAAC
